>Addgene plasmid #129394 | pAAV-CAG-DIO-(STChRger2-TS-EYFP) | addgene full sequence | sequence record 259728 | Addgene NGS Result
CCTGCAGGCAGCTGCGCGCTCGCTCGCTCACTGAGGCCGCCCGGGCGTCGGGCGACCTTTGGTCGCCCGG
CCTCAGTGAGCGAGCGAGCGCGCAGAGAGGGAGTGGCCAACTCCATCACTAGGGGTTCCTGCGGCCGCAC
GCGTAACACTAGTTATTAATAGTAATCAATTACGGGGTCATTAGTTCATAGCCCATATATGGAGTTCCGC
GTTACATAACTTACGGTAAATGGCCCGCCTGGCTGACCGCCCAACGACCCCCGCCCATTGACGTCAATAA
TGACGTATGTTCCCATAGTAACGCCAATAGGGACTTTCCATTGACGTCAATGGGTGGAGTATTTACGGTA
AACTGCCCACTTGGCAGTACATCAAGTGTATCATATGCCAAGTACGCCCCCTATTGACGTCAATGACGGT
AAATGGCCCGCCTGGCATTATGCCCAGTACATGACCTTATGGGACTTTCCTACTTGGCAGTACATCTACG
TATTAGTCATCGCTATTACCATGGTCGAGGTGAGCCCCACGTTCTGCTTCACTCTCCCCATCTCCCCCCC
CTCCCCACCCCCAATTTTGTATTTATTTATTTTTTAATTATTTTGTGCAGCGATGGGGGCGGGGGGGGGG
GGGGGGCGCGCGCCGGGGGGGGGGGGGGGGGGSGGGGGGSGGGGSGGGGSGAGGCGGAGAGGTGCGGCGG
CAGCCAATCAGAGCGGCGCGCTCCGAAAGTTTCCTTTTATGGCGAGGCGGCGGCGGCGGCGGCCCTATAA
AAAGCGAAGCGCGCGGCGGGCGGGAGTCGCTGCGCGCTGCCTTCGCCCCGTGCCCCGCTCCGCCGCCGCC
TCGCGCCGCCCGCCCCGGCTCTGACTGACCGCGTTACTCCCACAGGTGAGCGGGCGGGACGGCCCTTCTC
CTCCGGGCTGTAATTAGCGCTTGGTTTAATGACGGCTTGTTTCTTTTCTGTGGCTGCGTGAAAGCCTTGA
GGGGCTCCGGGAGCGCCGGCAGGAAGGAAATGGGCGGGGAGGGCCTTCGTGCGTCGCCGCGCCGCCGTCC
CCTTCTCCCTCTCCAGCCTCGGGGCTGTCCGCGGGGGGACGGCTGCCTTCGGGGGGGACGGGGCAGGGCG
GGGTTCGGCTTCTGGCGTGTGACCGGCGGCTCTAGAGCCTCTGCTAACCATGTTCATGCCTTCTTCTTTT
TCCTACAGCTCCTGGGCAACGTGCTGGTTATTGTGCTGTCTCATCATTTTGGCAAAGAATTGCGGCCCAA
CGGTACCGGATCCTCTAGAGTCGACTCCGGAATAACTTCGTATAGGATACTTTATACGAAGTTATGCAGA
ATGGTAGCTGGATTGTAGCTGCTATTAGCAATATGAAACCTCTTAATAACTTCGTATAGCATACATTATA
CGAAGTTATGGCGCGCCCTATTACTTGTACAGCTCGTCCATGCCGAGAGTGATCCCGGCGGCGGTCACGA
ACTCCAGCAGGACCATGTGATCGCGCTTCTCGTTGGGGTCTTTGCTCAGGGCGGACTGGTAGCTCAGGTA
GTGGTTGTCGGGCAGCAGCACGGGGCCGTCGCCGATGGGGGTGTTCTGCTGGTAGTGGTCGGCGAGCTGC
ACGCTGCCGTCCTCGATGTTGTGGCGGATCTTGAAGTTCACCTTGATGCCGTTCTTCTGCTTGTCGGCCA
TGATATAGACGTTGTGGCTGTTGTAGTTGTACTCCAGCTTGTGCCCCAGGATGTTGCCGTCCTCCTTGAA
GTCGATGCCCTTCAGCTCGATGCGGTTCACCAGGGTGTCGCCCTCGAACTTCACCTCGGCGCGGGTCTTG
TAGTTGCCGTCGTCCTTGAAGAAGATGGTGCGCTCCTGGACGTAGCCTTCGGGCATGGCGGACTTGAAGA
AGTCGTGCTGCTTCATGTGGTCGGGGTAGCGGGCGAAGCACTGCAGGCCGTAGCCGAAGGTGGTCACGAG
GGTGGGCCAGGGCACGGGCAGCTTGCCGGTGGTGCAGATGAACTTCAGGGTCAGCTTGCCGTAGGTGGCA
TCGCCCTCGCCCTCGCCGGACACGCTGAACTTGTGGCCGTTTACGTCGCCGTCCAGCTCGACCAGGATGG
GCACCACCCCGGTGAACAGCTCCTCGCCCTTGCTCACCACGTTGATGTCGATCTGGTCCAGGGGGATGTA
CTCGCCCTCGCTGGTGATCCTGCTCTTGGCGGCCGCCACGAATCTGGTTGCTTCGGGAAAGTCAGTTGCA
CAACTAATGAAGCTATCTATTGAACTCATGGATCGCATGTCAATCACGCCCTCGGTTCTGGCTGGGAGGG
GTGCCACTGGTGATGGCATGGATGACATCTCCAACTCTTCTGGTGGTTTACTCTGTGGAGCCATCTCCTT
AGTATTCAAGATAGGCTGAGATTGTTTATCCTCCTCTGTCACGAAGGCCAGGACGTCCACCTTGCGGCCC
AGAAACTGGGAGCTCACTGGTCTGCGAATGTCGCCGTACATAATGATATGCTCGTGGATTTTGATGCGCA
GGAAGTGCCCGAGCAGTCCCCAAATATTCTTGGACAGCAGGTCGGCGATGGTGTGGCCAATAGTGGACCC
AGCCACGCTCAGGACGCCGAAGCCCTCGGGGCCGAGGATGAACAGGATGGGGAACATACCCCATGATACG
AAGAAGAGCCAAGCCATGCCAGTCACCACCTGGCGACACCGGCCCTTCGGCACGGTGTGGTACGCCTCCA
CGTAGATGATTCCTGCGTTGTAGAATGTCTGGGTGCCGTACACCAGGCCGATACAGTAAAACAGCCACTT
CACCCACCCAGTGGCCAGAGCGGCTGTCACGCCCATGCAGATAGTGCCCAGGTCTGACACCAGCAGAGCC
ATGGTACGCTTATTATATGCCTCACTCAGACCGGTGATGTTGCTCAGATGGATAAGAATGACAGGGCATG
TCAGCAGCCACTCGGCGTAACGAAGCCATGGGGTAATGTTGCCTCCGTACAGGAACAGCATCGCAGGACT
GGTAAACTCGAAATAGATCTCCAGAATCACTTTGATCAGCTCCACGGAGCACACGTACACCTCCTCCCAG
CCCACGCTGGCCTTATAGGCGTGCCAGCCGTAGAAAGCCAGAAACAGGGCAGACAGGAACACGGCAAACC
ACTGGAAGCCCCTGGCTGTTTCCTGCTCCCACAGGGCTCCTCTGCTGTGCAGCCAAGCGGAGCAATAGCA
CTTGTCGGCTGGTCCGCAGACAAAGTGGTCTTCTGGCACCACGGCTCCTTTAGCCAGCTCGTCGAAGCCG
TTCATGGCGTAGTGAGACACTGCTGCGGCGGCTGTTCCGTCTGTAGAAGAAGCTGCTGGGGCGCTCTTGG
TGGGCTTGTAGGCGTCCACCATCACGATGTGGGCAGAGGCTGTTGTTGTGCTGGTAATTCCGCAGAGGAG
GAGAGCCAGCAGCCAAGAAGCGGCGACCAGTCTGCTCATGGTGGCTAGCATAACTTCGTATAAAGTATCC
TATACGAAGTTATTTGCCTTAACCCAGAAATTATCACTGTTATTCTTTAGAATGGTGCAAAGAATAACTT
CGTATAATGTATGCTATACGAAGTTATGAATTCGATATCAAGCTTATCGATAATCAACCTCTGGATTACA
AAATTTGTGAAAGATTGACTGGTATTCTTAACTATGTTGCTCCTTTTACGCTATGTGGATACGCTGCTTT
AATGCCTTTGTATCATGCTATTGCTTCCCGTATGGCTTTCATTTTCTCCTCCTTGTATAAATCCTGGTTG
CTGTCTCTTTATGAGGAGTTGTGGCCCGTTGTCAGGCAACGTGGCGTGGTGTGCACTGTGTTTGCTGACG
CAACCCCCACTGGTTGGGGCATTGCCACCACCTGTCAGCTCCTTTCCGGGACTTTCGCTTTCCCCCTCCC
TATTGCCACGGCGGAACTCATCGCCGCCTGCCTTGCCCGCTGCTGGACAGGGGCTCGGCTGTTGGGCACT
GACAATTCCGTGGTGTTGTCGGGGAAATCATCGTCCTTTCCTTGGCTGCTCGCCTATGTTGCCACCTGGA
TTCTGCGCGGGACGTCCTTCTGCTACGTCCCTTCGGCCCTCAATCCAGCGGACCTTCCTTCCCGCGGCCT
GCTGCCGGCTCTGCGGCCTCTTCCGCGTCTTCGCCTTCGCCCTCAGACGAGTCGGATCTCCCTTTGGGCC
GCCTCCCCGCATCGATACCGAGCGCTGCTCGAGAGATCTACGGGTGGCATCCCTGTGACCCCTCCCCAGT
GCCTCTCCTGGCCCTGGAAGTTGCCACTCCAGTGCCCACCAGCCTTGTCCTAATAAAATTAAGTTGCATC
ATTTTGTCTGACTAGGTGTCCTTCTATAATATTATGGGGTGGAGGGGGGTGGTATGGAGCAAGGGGCAAG
TTGGGAAGACAACCTGTAGGGCCTGCGGGGTCTATTGGGAACCAAGCTGGAGTGCAGTGGCACAATCTTG
GCTCACTGCAATCTCCGCCTCCTGGGTTCAAGCGATTCTCCTGCCTCAGCCTCCCGAGTTGTTGGGATTC
CAGGCATGCATGACCAGGCTCAGCTAATTTTTGTTTTTTTGGTAGAGACGGGGTTTCACCATATTGGCCA
GGCTGGTCTCCAACTCCTAATCTCAGGTGATCTACCCACCTTGGCCTCCCAAATTGCTGGGATTACAGGC
GTGAACCACTGCTCCCTTCCCTGTCCTTCTGATTTTGTAGGTAACCACGTGCGGACCGAGCGGCCGCAGG
AACCCCTAGTGATGGAGTTGGCCACTCCCTCTCTGCGCGCTCGCTCGCTCACTGAGGCCGGGCGACCAAA
GGTCGCCCGACGCCCGGGCTTTGCCCGGGCGGCCTCAGTGAGCGAGCGAGCGCGCAGCTGCCTGCAGGGG
CGCCTGATGCGGTATTTTCTCCTTACGCATCTGTGCGGTATTTCACACCGCATA
[95 nt withheld, positions 4955-5049]
T
[46 nt withheld, positions 5051-5096]
C
[141 nt withheld, positions 5098-5238]
CCTTTGACGTTGGAGTCCACGTTCTTT
[37 nt withheld, positions 5266-5302]
ACTCTATCTCGGGCTATTCTTTTGATTTATAAGGGATTTTGCCGATTTCGGTCTATTGGTTAAAAAATGA
GCTGATTTAACAAAAATTTAACGCGAATTTTAACAAAATATTAACGTTTACAATTTTATGGTGCACTCTC
AGTACAATCTGCTCTGATGCCGCATAGTTAAGCCAGCCCCGACACCCGCCAACACCCGCTGACGCGCCCT
GACGGGCTTGTCTGCTCCCGGCATCCGCTTACAGACAAGCTGTGACCGTCTCCGGGAGCTGCATGTGTCA
GAGGTTTTCACCGTCATCACCGAAACGCGCGAGACGAAAGGGCCTCGTGATACGCCTATTTTTATAGGTT
AATGTCATGATAATAATGGTTTCTTAGACGTCAGGTGGCACTTTTCGGGGAAATGTGCGCGGAACCCCTA
TTTGTTTATTTTTCTAAATACATTCAAATATGTATCCGCTCATGAGACAATAACCCTGATAAATGCTTCA
ATAATATTGAAAAAGGAAGAGTATGAGTATTCAACATTTCCGTGTCGCCCTTATTCCCTTTTTTGCGGCA
TTTTGCCTTCCTGTTTTTGCTCACCCAGAAACGCTGGTGAAAGTAAAAGATGCTGAAGATCAGTTGGGTG
CACGAGTGGGTTACATCGAACTGGATCTCAACAGCGGTAAGATCCTTGAGAGTTTTCGCCCCGAAGAACG
TTTTCCAATGATGAGCACTTTTAAAGTTCTGCTATGTGGCGCGGTATTATCCCGTATTGACGCCGGGCAA
GAGCAACTCGGTCGCCGCATACACTATTCTCAGAATGACTTGGTTGAGTACTCACCAGTCACAGAAAAGC
ATCTTACGGATGGCATGACAGTAAGAGAATTATGCAGTGCTGCCATAACCATGAGTGATAACACTGCGGC
CAACTTACTTCTGACAACGATCGGAGGACCGAAGGAGCTAACCGCTTTTTTGCACAACATGGGGGATCAT
GTAACTCGCCTTGATCGTTGGGAACCGGAGCTGAATGAAGCCATACCAAACGACGAGCGTGACACCACGA
TGCCTGTAGCAATGGCAACAACGTTGCGCAAACTATTAACTGGCGAACTACTTACTCTAGCTTCCCGGCA
ACAATTAATAGACTGGATGGAGGCGGATAAAGTTGCAGGACCACTTCTGCGCTCGGCCCTTCCGGCTGGC
TGGTTTATTGCTGATAAATCTGGAGCCGGTGAGCGTGGGTCTCGCGGTATCATTGCAGCACTGGGGCCAG
ATGGTAAGCCCTCCCGTATCGTAGTTATCTACACGACGGGGAGTCAGGCAACTATGGATGAACGAAATAG
ACAGATCGCTGAGATAGGTGCCTCACTGATTAAGCATTGGTAACTGTCAGACCAAGTTTACTCATATATA
CTTTAGATTGATTTAAAACTTCATTTTTAATTTAAAAGGATCTAGGTGAAGATCCTTTTTGATAATCTCA
TGACCAAAATCCCTTAACGTGAGTTTTCGTTCCACTGAGCGTCAGACCCCGTAGAAAAGATCAAAGGATC
TTCTTGAGATCCTTTTTTTCTGCGCGTAATCTGCTGCTTGCAAACAAAAAAACCACCGCTACCAGCGGTG
GTTTGTTTGCCGGATCAAGAGCTACCAACTCTTTTTCCGAAGGTAACTGGCTTCAGCAGAGCGCAGATAC
CAAATACTGTTCTTCTAGTGTAGCCGTAGTTAGGCCACCACTTCAAGAACTCTGTAGCACCGCCTACATA
CCTCGCTCTGCTAATCCTGTTACCAGTGGCTGCTGCCAGTGGCGATAAGTCGTGTCTTACCGGGTTGGAC
TCAAGACGATAGTTACCGGATAAGGCGCAGCGGTCGGGCTGAACGGGGGGTTCGTGCACACAGCCCAGCT
TGGAGCGAACGACCTACACCGAACTGAGATACCTACAGCGTGAGCTATGAGAAAGCGCCACGCTTCCCGA
AGGGAGAAAGGCGGACAGGTATCCGGTAAGCGGCAGGGTCGGAACAGGAGAGCGCACGAGGGAGCTTCCA
GGGGGAAACGCCTGGTATCTTTATAGTCCTGTCGGGTTTCGCCACCTCTGACTTGAGCGTCGATTTTTGT
GATGCTCGTCAGGGGGGCGGAGCCTATGGAAAAACGCCAGCAACGCGGCCTTTTTACGGTTCCTGGCCTT
TTGCTGGCCTTTTGCTCACATGT
Features (pLannotate 1.2.2; 26 found; start..end, strand, type, name):
     12..39      +  repeat_region  AAV2 ITR (fragment): inverted terminal repeat of adeno-associated virus serotype 2 inverted
     68..95      +  repeat_region  AAV2 ITR (fragment): inverted terminal repeat of adeno-associated virus serotype 2 inverted
    210..513     +  enhancer       CMV enhancer: human cytomegalovirus immediate early enhancer
    515..792     +  promoter       chicken β-actin promoter: No description available
    793..928     +  intron         hybrid intron (fragment): hybrid between chicken β-actin (CBA) and minute virus of mice (MMV) introns (Gray et al., 2011)
    993..1198    +  intron         chimeric intron (fragment): chimera between introns from chicken β-actin and rabbit β-globin
   1268..1285    +  misc_feature   MCS (fragment): pUC18/19 multiple cloning site
   1292..1325    +  protein_bind   lox2272: Cre-mediated recombination occurs in the 8-bp core sequence (GGATACTT). lox2272 sites are compatible with each other, but incompatible with loxP or loxN sites (Lee and Saito, 1988). Cre recombinase
   1326..1375    -  intron         β-globin intron (fragment): internally truncated intron from human β-globin
   1376..1409    +  protein_bind   loxP: Cre-mediated recombination occurs in the 8-bp core sequence (GCATACAT). Cre recombinase
   1421..2139    -  CDS            EYFP (fragment): enhanced YFP mammalian codon-optimized
   2180..2404    -  CDS            KCNB1 (fragment): KCNB1_HUMAN - Experimental evidence at protein level: Swiss-Prot protein existence level 1. Voltage-gated potassium channel that mediates transmembrane potassium transport in excitable membranes, primarily in the brain, but also in the pancreas and cardiovascular system. Contributes to the regulation of the action potential (AP) repolarization, duration and frequency of repetitive AP firing in neurons, muscle cells and endocrine cells and plays a role in homeostatic attenuation of electrical excitability throughout the brain (PubMed:23161216). Plays also a role in the regulation of exocytosis
   3480..3513    -  protein_bind   lox2272: Cre-mediated recombination occurs in the 8-bp core sequence (GGATACTT). lox2272 sites are compatible with each other, but incompatible with loxP or loxN sites (Lee and Saito, 1988). Cre recombinase
   3514..3563    -  intron         β-globin intron (fragment): internally truncated intron from human β-globin
   3564..3597    -  protein_bind   loxP: Cre-mediated recombination occurs in the 8-bp core sequence (GCATACAT). Cre recombinase
   3598..3622    +  misc_feature   MCS (fragment): pBluescript multiple cloning site
   3622..4210    +  misc_feature   WPRE: woodchuck hepatitis virus posttranscriptional regulatory element
   4242..4718    +  polyA_signal   hGH poly(A) signal: human growth hormone polyadenylation signal
   4758..4898    +  repeat_region  AAV2 ITR: inverted terminal repeat of adeno-associated virus serotype 2 inverted
   4903..4954    -  misc_feature   bom (fragment): basis of mobility region from pBR322
   4973..5428    +  rep_origin     f1 ori (sequence partly withheld): f1 bacteriophage origin of replication; arrow indicates direction of (+) strand synthesis
   5429..5478    -  misc_feature   bom (fragment): basis of mobility region from pBR322
   5580..5615    -  CDS            rop (fragment): Rop protein, which maintains plasmids at low copy number; rop
   5710..5814    +  promoter       AmpR promoter: bla
   5815..6675    +  CDS            AmpR: β-lactamase; bla; confers resistance to ampicillin, carbenicillin, and related antibiotics
   6846..7434    +  rep_origin     ori: high-copy-number ColE1/pMB1/pBR322/pUC origin of replication
