[The description below was written by a language model from this plasmid's Addgene catalogue record and pLannotate feature annotations shown in this document.]
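Description:
pAAV-CAG-DIO-(STChRger2-TS-EYFP) is an adeno-associated virus transfer plasmid for Cre-dependent expression of a soma-targeted channelrhodopsin in mammalian cells. It is built on the pAAV CAG DIO WPRE pA backbone and totals about 7.5 kb. In bacteria it is maintained through a high-copy ColE1/pUC-type origin and selected with ampicillin via β-lactamase; an f1 origin is also present. AAV2 inverted terminal repeats flank the expression cassette so that it can be packaged into recombinant AAV. The annotation finds one ITR intact and the other only as short fragments, which may reflect the difficulty of sequencing these repeats rather than a real truncation.

The cassette is driven by the CAG promoter (CMV enhancer, chicken β-actin promoter and a chimeric intron) and is followed by a WPRE, which enhances transcript stability and expression, and the human growth hormone polyadenylation signal. Between them, the roughly 2 kb coding sequence lies in reverse orientation, bracketed by opposing pairs of lox2272 and loxP sites. In this double-floxed inverted arrangement, Cre recombinase flips and then locks the insert into the sense orientation, restricting expression to Cre-positive cells. The insert encodes ChRger2, an engineered channelrhodopsin with high photocurrent and low-light sensitivity, fused at its C terminus to a Kv2.1 (KCNB1) soma-localisation motif, a trafficking signal (TS) and EYFP. The opsin portion itself is not labelled in the feature table but corresponds to the unannotated stretch upstream of the KCNB1 fragment.

The construct is intended for optogenetic activation after systemic viral delivery or under low-light conditions. The depositor cautions that the soma-targeted versions may differ optically from the parent ChRgers and have not been fully characterised.
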