Addgene plasmid #129394: pAAV-CAG-DIO-(STChRger2-TS-EYFP)
Purpose: Soma Targeted, High photocurrent, low-light sensitive channelrhodopsin (ChRger2) for optogenetic activation with systemic delivery or for low-light activation. Uses the CAG promoter and double floxed.
Depositing lab: Viviana Gradinaru. Depositing organization: California Institute of Technology. Publication: Machine learning-guided channelrhodopsin engineering enables minimally invasive optogenetics. Bedbrook CN, Yang KK, Robinson JE, Mackey ED, Gradinaru V, Arnold FH. Nat Methods. 2019 Oct 14. pii: 10.1038/s41592-019-0583-8. doi: 10.1038/s41592-019-0583-8. PubMed 31611694.
Backbone
  Vector backbone: pAAV CAG DIO WPRE pA
  Backbone size w/o insert (bp): 5457
  Total vector size (bp): 7506
  Vector type: Mammalian Expression, AAV, Cre/Lox
Growth in bacteria
  Bacterial resistance: Ampicillin, 100 μg/mL
  Growth temperature: 30°C
  Growth strain: NEB Stable
  Copy number: High Copy
Gene/Insert
  Gene/Insert name: soma targeted ChRger2 (alt names: STChRger2-TS-EYFP; STChRger2)
  Insert size (bp): 2049
  Promoter: CAG
  Tag / fusion protein: Kv2.1-TS-EYFP (C terminal on insert)
  Cloning method: Ligation Independent Cloning
  Sequencing primers: 5′ GcttcgttacGCCgagtgg; 3′ CATAGCGTAAAAGGAGCAACA
Terms and licenses: Academic/Nonprofit Terms; Industry Terms: Not Available to Industry
Depositor comments: Depositor has evidence that soma-targeted constructs may have different optical properties from their parent ChRgers and they have not been fully characterized. Users should be aware that they are beta-testing.
How to cite: pAAV-CAG-DIO-(STChRger2-TS-EYFP) was a gift from Viviana Gradinaru (Addgene plasmid # 129394 ; http://n2t.net/addgene:129394 ; RRID:Addgene_129394)
